>Addgene plasmid #20916 | E12-cTAP | addgene partial sequence | sequence record 26768 | 20916 with pBABE-5
CGCCACCATGATGAACCAGTCTCAGAGAATGGCACCCGTGGGCTCTGACAAGGAACTGAGTGACCTCCTG
GACTTCAGCATGATGTTCCCGCTACCTGTGGCCAATGGGAAGAGCCGGCCCGCCTCCCTCGGGGGAACCC
AGTTTGCAGGCTCAGGACTGGAGGACCGACCCAGCTCAGGCTCCTGGGGCAGCAGTGACCAGAACAGTTC
TTCCTTTGACCCTAGCCGGACATACAGCGAAGGTGCCCACTTCAGTGACTCCCACAGCAGCCTGCCGCCT
TCCACGTTCCTAGGAGCTGGGCTTGGAGGCAAGGGCAGTGAGCGGAATGCCTATGCCACCTTTGGGAGAG
ACACCAGTGTTGGCACCTTGAGTCAGGCTGGCTTCCTGCCAGGTGAGCTGAGCCTCAGCAGTCCCGGGCC
ACTGTCCCCATCGGGCATCAAGAGCAGCTCCCAGTATTACCCCTCATTCCCCAGCAACCCTCGTCGGAGA
GCTGCAGATGGTGGCCTGGATACTCAGCCGAAGAAGGTCCGGAAGGTTCCGCCTGGTCTCCCTTCCTCGG
TGTATCCGCCCAGCTCAGGTGACAGCTACAGCAGGGATGCTGCAGCCTACCCCTCCGCCAAGACCCCCAG
CAGCGCTTACCCCTCCCCCTTCTACGTGACAGATGGCAGCCTGCACCCATCAGCTGAGCTCTGGAGTACG
CCTAGCCAGGTGGGCTTTGGGCCCATGCTAGGTGACGGCTCTTCCCCTCTGCCCCTTGCACCGGGCAGCA
GCTCCGT
