>Addgene plasmid #20916 | E12-cTAP | addgene partial sequence | sequence record 26769 | 20916 with pBABE-3
CTGGCGAATTCCTACGTACCACCACACTGGGATCCTCATCAGGTTGACTTCCCCGCGGAATTCGCGTCTA
CTTTCGGCGCCTGAGCACCATTTAGCTTTTTAGCTTCTGCTAAAAGGTTAGCGCTTTGGCTTGGGTCATC
TTTTAAACTTTGGATGAAGGCGTTTCGTTGTTCTTCGTTTAAGTTAGGTAAATGTAAGATCTCATAGAAC
GCGTTTTGTTGTTCTTTGTTGAATTTGTTGTCTACTTTCGGCGCCTGAGCATCATTTAGCTTTTTAGCTT
CTGCTAAAAGGTTAGCGCTTTGGCTTGGGTCATCTTTTAAACTTTGGATGAAGGCGTTTCGTTGTTCTTC
GTTTAAGTTAGGTAAATGTAAGATCTCATAGAACGCGTTTTGTTGTTCTTTGTTGAATTTGTTGTCCACG
GCTTCATCGTGTTGCGCAAGAGCCGCGGTTTTGAGCTCACCCTGAAAATACAAATTCTCGCTAGCAGTAG
TTGGAATATCATAATCAAGTGCCCCGGAGGATGAGATTTTCTTAAAGCGGTTGGCTGCTGAGACGGCTAT
GAAATTCTTTTTCCATCTTCTCTTTTCCATGGATCCCAGGTGCCCGGCTGGGTTGTGGGCCTCACCCAGG
CCCGGGTGGGCGGCTGACAGGGCCAGCTGTGGGTCCCCGACCACGCCAGACACCTTCTCCTCCTCC
