[The description below was written by a language model from this plasmid's Addgene catalogue record.]
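Description:
E12-cTAP is a pBabe-based retroviral vector for stable expression of a tagged mouse E12 protein in mammalian cells. E12 is one of the basic helix-loop-helix E-protein isoforms encoded by the Tcf3 (E2A/Tcfe2a) gene. The plasmid is maintained in E. coli as a high-copy construct under ampicillin selection. Once packaged into retroviral particles and delivered to target cells, integrants are selected with puromycin. No feature table accompanies the record, so the promoter driving the insert is not explicitly stated. In pBabe-type vectors the insert is generally transcribed from the Moloney murine leukemia virus long terminal repeat, with the drug marker expressed from a separate internal promoter.

The roughly 2.5 kb insert, placed in a backbone of about 4.5 kb, consists of the E12 coding sequence with a tandem affinity purification (TAP) tag fused at its 3' end, giving a C-terminally tagged protein. The record also lists a Flag tag at the N terminus of the insert. The fragment was cloned through BamHI, with the 5' site destroyed and the 3' site retained. Repository quality-control sequencing detected an A218T change, which the depositor states does not affect the plasmid's function.

The TAP tag allows sequential affinity purification of the protein together with its binding partners, so the construct suits both enforced E12 expression and the isolation or detection of E12-containing complexes. The associated publication examined how heterodimers of MyoD and E-proteins shift rhabdomyosarcoma cells from an arrested myoblast-like state towards differentiation, which fits this use.
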