Addgene plasmid #20916: E12-cTAP
Depositing lab: Stephen Tapscott. Depositing organization: Fred Hutchinson Cancer Center. Publication: MyoD and E-protein heterodimers switch rhabdomyosarcoma cells from an arrested myoblast phase to a differentiated state. Yang Z, MacQuarrie KL, Analau E, Tyler AE, Dilworth FJ, Cao Y, Diede SJ, Tapscott SJ. Genes Dev. 2009 Mar 15. 23(6):694-707. 10.1101/gad.1765109 PubMed 19299559.
Backbone
  Vector backbone: pBabe
  Backbone size w/o insert (bp): 4500
  Vector type: Mammalian Expression, Retroviral
  Selectable markers: Puromycin
Growth in bacteria
  Bacterial resistance: Ampicillin, 100 μg/mL
  Growth temperature: 37°C
  Growth strain: DH5alpha
  Copy number: High Copy
Gene/Insert
  Gene/Insert name: E12 cTAP (alt names: E2A (E12 isoform); Tcfe2a)
  Species: M. musculus (mouse)
  Insert size (bp): 2547
  Mutation: TAP tag is fused to the 3' end of the E12 gene. Mutation A218T (please see depositor's comment below)
  GenBank ID: NM_0115483
  Entrez Gene: Tcf3 (a.k.a. A1, ALF2, E12, E12/E47, E2A, E47, KA1, ME2, Pan1, Pan2, TCF-3, Tcfe2a, VDIR, bHLHb21)
  Tag / fusion protein: Flag (N terminal on insert)
  Cloning method: Restriction Enzyme; 5′ cloning site BamHI (destroyed during cloning); 3′ cloning site BamHI (not destroyed)
  Sequencing primers: 5′ GATCCTCCCTTTATCCAGCCCTC; 3′ GGACTTTCCACACCCTAACTGACAC
Terms and licenses: Academic/Nonprofit Terms; Industry Terms: Not Available to Industry
Depositor comments: The depositor noted that the E12 cTAP A218T mutation found in Addgene's quality control sequence does NOT affect plasmid function.
How to cite: E12-cTAP was a gift from Stephen Tapscott (Addgene plasmid # 20916 ; http://n2t.net/addgene:20916 ; RRID:Addgene_20916)
